>Addgene plasmid #32826 | HA-AMOT p130 deltaEYLI | addgene partial sequence | sequence record 39330 | CMV-F 5'-CGCAAATGGGCGGTAGGCGTG-3'
GCTCTCTGGCTACTAGAGAACCCACTGCTTACTGGCTTATCGAAATTAATACGACTCACTATAGGGAGAC
CCAAGCTTGCCATGGCCTACCCATACGATGTTCCTGACTATGCGGGCTATCCCTATGACGTCCCGGACTA
TGCAGGATCCATGAGAAATTCTGACGAACAGCCAAGTGGAGGGACCACGGTATTGCAGCGTTTGCTACAA
GAGCAGCTTCGCTATGGCAATCCTAGTGAGAATCGCAGCCTGCTTGCCATACACCAGCAAGCCACAGGGA
ATGGCCCTCCTTTCCCCAGTGGCAGTGGGAACCCGGGCCCTCAGAGTGATGTGTTGAGTCCCCAAGACCA
CCACCAACAGCTTGTGGCTCATGCTGCTCGACAAGAACCCCAGGGGCAGGAAATCCAGTCAGAAAACCTC
ATCATGGAGAAGCAGCTGTCTCCTCGAATGCAAAATAATGAAGAACTCCCGACCTATGAAGAAGCCAAGG
TCCAGTCCCAGTACTTTCGGGGCCAACAGCATGCCAGTGTTGGAGCTGCCTTCTATGTCACTGGAGTCAC
CAACCAGAAGATGAGGACTGAGGGACGCCCATCAGTTCAGCGGCTCAATCCTGGAAAGATGCACCAAGAT
GAGGGACTCAGAGACCTTAAGCAAGGGCATGTCCGTTCCTTGAGTGAACGACTAATGCAGATGTCACTGG
CCACCAGTGGAGTTAAGGCCCATCCACCTGTTACCAGTGCTCCCCTCTCCCCACCACAACCCAATGACCT
CTACAAGAATCCCACAAGTTCCAGTGAATTCTACAAGGCC
