>Addgene plasmid #32826 | HA-AMOT p130 deltaEYLI | addgene partial sequence | sequence record 39332 | BGH-rev
TAGAAATAGGGCCCCCCCTCGAGTTACACCATCTCTGCATCAGGCTCTTGTCCCAGGATCTGAATGGGAG
TTTTTCTTTCCAGAGTATTGGAGTGGAACACAGGCCCATCTGTTTTGTCTGGATTGCAGGTCAAACTTGG
TATAGACAAACGATGTGGTCCAGGACCGGTAGCTGGACTTGCAGGAACCTCAGCCTGAGCCACAGCTGGA
GTTGGAGTTGGAGCTGGAGTTGGAGCCACAGCCGGAGCTGAAGTTGGTGCCTGAGTCTGAGCAGGAGCAG
AAGCCTGAGCCGCTGCTGGAGCTGGGACCGGAACCAGAGCCGGAGCTGGAACTGGAGCCGGAGCAGCTGG
AGCAACCTGAACAGCAGCAGCAGCAGCAGCAGAAGGAGCAACGGCAGCAGCTGAGGCAACAGAGGCAGCA
GCTGGAATCTGACCAGCAGCAGCTGGAGAAACAGCAGCAGCAGTAGCAGCGGCAGTGGCTGGAGACGGGG
CAGCAGCAGCAGCTGGAGCAGCAGCAGCAGCAACAGCAACTGGAGCAGCAGCTACCATGGTGGTGGTGAT
GGTGGCAGCAGTGGCAGTGATGGCGGCAGCAGTGGCGGCAGCAGCAACTGGAGCAGGAACAGAGATGGGA
GCAACAGCTGCAGTTTTGTTCGATTCCGTCCCACGTTCAGTTTGGGTACTGCAGTCTCGGCTGTCTGTCT
TGGAGTGAGCCGAGAGCAGGGGAGTCGAGGGTGGCACAGGCGAGGGTGTGGAAGGGACATATTCAGCACG
GTAGTCTCCACCCAGGAGAATGCCTAGGCTCCCCTTCCAGCTCTTGTCGTCTCGCTTTTCTTCCATGAT
