[The description below was written by a language model from this plasmid's Addgene catalogue record.]
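Description:
HA-AMOT p130 deltaEYLI is a mammalian expression plasmid built on pcDNA3-HA, a roughly 5.4 kb lab-modified derivative of pcDNA3 that supplies an N-terminal 2xHA epitope tag. It is propagated in E. coli under ampicillin selection; the copy number is recorded as unknown, and no feature table is provided, so other backbone elements are not itemised. The listed sequencing primers (a CMV forward primer and a BGH reverse primer) are consistent with an insert sitting between the CMV promoter and a BGH polyadenylation region. The insert was introduced by restriction cloning, but the sites used are not recorded.

The payload is the human angiomotin (AMOT) p130 isoform, expressed from the constitutive CMV promoter as a 2xHA-tagged fusion, which allows detection and immunoprecipitation with anti-HA antibodies. The coding sequence carries two changes: a deletion of the last four amino acids (EYLI) at the C terminus, which is the intended mutation, and an E5D substitution. According to the depositor, E5D is present in all of the lab's AMOT p130 cDNAs and has no effect on function.

The plasmid derives from work identifying angiomotin as a Hippo pathway component that inhibits the YAP oncoprotein. It is suited to transient expression in mammalian cells, most naturally alongside wild-type AMOT p130, to test whether the extreme C-terminal residues contribute to AMOT's localisation, protein interactions or its effect on YAP. The record does not itself state what the EYLI deletion disrupts.
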