Addgene plasmid #32826: HA-AMOT p130 deltaEYLI
Depositing lab: Kunliang Guan. Depositing organization: University of California, San Diego (UCSD). Publication: Angiomotin is a novel Hippo pathway component that inhibits YAP oncoprotein. Zhao B, Li L, Lu Q, Wang LH, Liu CY, Lei Q, Guan KL. Genes Dev. 2011 Jan 1;25(1):51-63. 10.1101/gad.2000111 PubMed 21205866.
Backbone
  Vector backbone: pcDNA3-HA
  Backbone manufacturer: Guan lab
  Backbone size w/o insert (bp): 5400
  Vector type: Mammalian Expression
Growth in bacteria
  Bacterial resistance: Ampicillin, 100 μg/mL
  Growth temperature: 37°C
  Growth strain: DH5alpha
  Copy number: Unknown
Gene/Insert
  Gene/Insert name: AMOT p130
  Species: H. sapiens (human)
  Mutation: E5D, deletion of last 4 amino acids (EYLI)
  Entrez Gene: AMOT
  Promoter: CMV
  Tag / fusion protein: 2xHA (N terminal on backbone)
  Cloning method: Restriction Enzyme; 5′ cloning site NA (unknown if destroyed); 3′ cloning site NA (unknown if destroyed)
  Sequencing primers: 5′ CMV-F; 3′ BGH-rev
Terms and licenses: Academic/Nonprofit Terms; Industry Terms: Not Available to Industry
Depositor comments: E5D is present in all Guan lab AMOT p130 cDNAs. According to the depositing lab, it has no effect on function.
How to cite: HA-AMOT p130 deltaEYLI was a gift from Kunliang Guan (Addgene plasmid # 32826 ; http://n2t.net/addgene:32826 ; RRID:Addgene_32826)
